>Addgene plasmid #231746 | pBIG1a-PAF1CdeltaCDC73 | addgene full sequence | sequence record 461165 | Addgene NGS Result
TACATTTCGCTCATCGCCAGCCCAGTCGGGCGGCGAGTTCCATAGCGTTAAGGTTTCATTTAGCGCCTCA
AATAGATCCTGTTCAGGAACCGGATCAAAGAGTTCCTCCGCCGCTGGACCTACCAAGGCAACGCTATGTT
CTCTTGCTTTTGTCAGCAAGATAGCCAGATCAATGTCGATCGTGGCTGGCTCGAAGATACCTGCAAGAAT
GTCATTGCGCTGCCATTCTCCAAATTGCAGTTCGCGCTTAGCTGGATAACGCCACGGAATGATGTCGTCG
TGCACAACAATGGTGACTTCTACAGCGCGGAGAATCTCGCTCTCTCCAGGGGAAGCCGAAGTTTCCAAAA
GGTCGTTGATCAAAGCTCGCCGCGTTGTTTCATCAAGCCTTACGGTCACCGTAACCAGCAAATCAATATC
ACTGTGTGGCTTCAGGCCGCCATCCACTGCGGAGCCGTACAAATGTACGGCCAGCAACGTCGGTTCGAGA
TGGCGCTCGATGACGCCAACTACCTCTGATAGTTGAGTCGATACTTCGGCGATCACCGCTTCCCTCATGA
TGTTTAACTTTGTTTTAGGGCGACTGCCCTGCTGCGTAACATCGTTGCTGCTCCATAACATCAAACATCG
ACCCACGGCGTAACGCGCTTGCTGCTTGGATGCCCGAGGCATAGACTGTACCCCAAAAAAACAGTCATAA
CAAGCCATGAAAACCGCCACTGCGCCGTTACCACCGCTGCGTTCGGTCAAGGTTCTGGACCAGTTGCGTG
AGCGCATACGCTACTTACCGGTTTATTGACTACCGGAAGCAGTGTGACCGTGTGCTTCTCAAATGCCTGA
GGCCAGTTTGCTCAGGCTCTCCCCGTGGAGGTAATAATTGACGATATGATCATTTATTCTGCCTCCCAGT
TCAGGCTGCAAATAAGCGTTGATATTCAGTCAATTACAAACATTAATAACGAAGAGATGACAGAAAAATT
TTCATTCTGTGACAGAGAAAAAGTAGCCGAAGATGACGGTTTGTCACATGGAGTTGGCAGGATGTTTGAT
TAAAAACATAACAGGAAGAAAAATGCCCCGCTGTGGGCGGACAAAATAGTTGGGAACTGGGAGGGGTGGA
AATGGAGTTTTTAAGGATTATTTAGGGAAGAGTGACAAAATAGATGGGAACTGGGTGTAGCGTCGTAAGC
TAATACGAAAATTAAAAATGACAAAATAGTTTGGAACTAGATTTCACTTATCTGGTTCGGATCTCCTGTT
TAAACCCCGATTGAGATATAGTTTTTAATTAACCCGTAGTGGCTATGGCAGGGCTTGCCGCCCCGACGTT
GGCTGCGAGCCCTGGGCCTTCACCCGAACTTGGGGGTTGGGGTGGGGAAAAGGAAGAAACGCGGGCGTAT
TGGTCCCAATGGGGTCTCGGTGGGGTATCGACGTAACCCCGATTGAGATATAGATTTATTTAAATGGTTA
TGATAGTTATTGCTCAGCGGTGGCAGCAGCCAACTCAGCTTCCTTTCGGGCTTTGTTAGCAGCCGGATCT
TCTAGGCTCAAGCAGTGATCAGATCCAGACATGATAAGATACATTGATGAGTTTGGACAAACCACAACTA
GAATGCAGTGAAAAAAATGCTTTATTTGTGAAATTTGTGATGCTATTGCTTTATTTGTAACCATTATAAG
CTGCAATAAACAAGTTAACAACAACAATTGCATTCATTTTATGTTTCAGGTTCAGGGGGAGGTGTGGGAG
GTTTTTTAAAGCAAGTAAAACCTCTACAAATGTGGTATGGCTGATTATGATCCTCTAGTACTTCTCGACA
AGCTTTTA
[915 nt withheld, positions 1829-2743]
GGATCCGCGCCCGATGGTGGGACGGTATGAATAATCCGGAATATTTATAGGTTTTTTTATTACAAAACTG
TTACGAAAACAGTAAAATACTTATTTATTTGCGAGATGGTTATCATTTTAATTATCTCCATGATCTATTA
ATATTCCGGAGTAGGTCGATTTAAACTAAGCTATGTGAACCGTTTATTTAAATGGTTATGATAGTTATTG
CTCAGCGGTGGCAGCAGCCAACTCAGCTTCCTTTCGGGCTTTGTTAGCAGCCGGATCTTCTAGGCTCAAG
CAGTGATCAGATCCAGACATGATAAGATACATTGATGAGTTTGGACAAACCACAACTAGAATGCAGTGAA
AAAAATGCTTTATTTGTGAAATTTGTGATGCTATTGCTTTATTTGTAACCATTATAAGCTGCAATAAACA
AGTTAACAACAACAATTGCATTCATTTTATGTTTCAGGTTCAGGGGGAGGTGTGGGAGGTTTTTTAAAGC
AAGTAAAACCTCTACAAATGTGGTATGGCTGATTATGATCCTCTAGTACTTCTCGACAAGCTTTCA
[1593 nt withheld, positions 3300-4892]
GGATCCGCGCCCGATGGTGGGACGGTATGAATAATCCGGAATATTTATAGGTTTTTTTATTACAAAACTG
TTACGAAAACAGTAAAATACTTATTTATTTGCGAGATGGTTATCATTTTAATTATCTCCATGATCTATTA
ATATTCCGGAGTAGGTCGATTTAAACATCAGGCATCATTAGGTTTATTTAAATGGTTATGATAGTTATTG
CTCAGCGGTGGCAGCAGCCAACTCAGCTTCCTTTCGGGCTTTGTTAGCAGCCGGATCTTCTAGGCTCAAG
CAGTGATCAGATCCAGACATGATAAGATACATTGATGAGTTTGGACAAACCACAACTAGAATGCAGTGAA
AAAAATGCTTTATTTGTGAAATTTGTGATGCTATTGCTTTATTTGTAACCATTATAAGCTGCAATAAACA
AGTTAACAACAACAATTGCATTCATTTTATGTTTCAGGTTCAGGGGGAGGTGTGGGAGGTTTTTTAAAGC
AAGTAAAACCTCTACAAATGTGGTATGGCTGATTATGATCCTCTAGTACTTCTCGACAAGCTTTCA
[1998 nt withheld, positions 5449-7446]
GGATCCGCGCCCGATGGTGGGACGGTATGAATAATCCGGAATATTTATAGGTTTTTTTATTACAAAACTG
TTACGAAAACAGTAAAATACTTATTTATTTGCGAGATGGTTATCATTTTAATTATCTCCATGATCTATTA
ATATTCCGGAGTAGGTCGATTTAAACGTGCAATAGTATCCAGTTTATTTAAATGGTTATGATAGTTATTG
CTCAGCGGTGGCAGCAGCCAACTCAGCTTCCTTTCGGGCTTTGTTAGCAGCCGGATCTTCTAGGCTCAAG
CAGTGATCAGATCCAGACATGATAAGATACATTGATGAGTTTGGACAAACCACAACTAGAATGCAGTGAA
AAAAATGCTTTATTTGTGAAATTTGTGATGCTATTGCTTTATTTGTAACCATTATAAGCTGCAATAAACA
AGTTAACAACAACAATTGCATTCATTTTATGTTTCAGGTTCAGGGGGAGGTGTGGGAGGTTTTTTAAAGC
AAGTAAAACCTCTACAAATGTGGTATGGCTGATTATGATCCTCTAGTACTTCTCGACAAGCTTTCACTTT
TCGAACTGCGGGTGGCTCCAGGGTCCCTGAAAGAGGACTTCAAGTGCACC
[3519 nt withheld, positions 8057-11575]
GGATCCGCGCCCGATGGTGGGACGGTATGAATAATCCGGAATATTTATAGGTTTTTTTATTACAAAACTG
TTACGAAAACAGTAAAATACTTATTTATTTGCGAGATGGTTATCATTTTAATTATCTCCATGATCTATTA
ATATTCCGGAGTAGGTCGATTTAAATCTTTAGACCATAGAGCGTTCACTTGACAGAGTGCCAGCCCTGGG
ACCGAACCCCGCGTTTATGAACAAACGACCCAACACCCGTGCGTTTTATTCTGTCTTTTTATTGCCGTCA
TAGCGCGGGTTCCTTCCGGTATTGTCTCCTTCCGTGTTTCAGTTAGCCTCGATAAAAACTTTAGACCATA
GAGCGTTTAAACCCAGATAACTTCGTATAATGTATGCTATACGAAGTTATGGTACCGCGGCCGCGTAGAG
GATCTGTTGATCAGCAGTTCAACCTGTTGATAGTACAAACAAAGCTGTAGCCAACCACTAGAACTATAGC
TAGAGTCCTGGGCGAACAAACGATGCTCGCCTTCCAGAAAACCGAGGATGCGAACCACTTCATCCGGGGT
CAGCACCACCGGCAAGCGCCGCGACGGCCGAGGTCTACCGATCTCCTGAAGCAAGGGCAGATCCGTGCAC
AGCACCTTGCCGTAGAAGAACAGCAAGGCCGCCAATGCCTGACGATGCGTGGAGACCGAAACCTTGCGCT
CGTTCGCCAGCCAGGACAGAAATGCCTCGACTTCGCTGCTGCCCAAGGTTGCCGGGTGACGCACACCGTG
GAAACGGATGAAGGCACAAACCCAGTTGACATAAGCCTGTTCGGTTCGTAAACTGTAATGCAAGTAGCGT
ATGCGCTCACGCAACTGGTCCAGAACCTTGACCGAACGCAGCGGTGGTAACGGCGCAGTGGCGGTTTTCA
TGGCTTGTTATGACTGTTTTTTTGTACAGTCTATGCCTCGGGCATCCAAGCAGCAAGCGCGTTACGCCGT
GGGTCGATGTTTGATGTTATGGAGCAGCAACGATGTTACGCAGCAGCAACGATGTTACGCAGCAGGGCAG
TCGCCCTAAAACAAAGTTAGGTGGCTCAAGTATGGGCATCATTCGCACATGTAGGCTCGGCCCTGACCAA
GTCAAATCCATGCGGGCTGCTCTTGATCTTTTCGGTCGTGAGTTCGGAGACGTAGCCACCTACTCCCAAC
ATCAGCCGGACTCCGATTACCTCGGGAACTTGCTCCGTAGTAAGACATTCATCGCGCTTGCTGCCTTCGA
CCAAGAAGCGGTTGTTGGCGCTCTCGCGGCTTACGTTCTGCCCAAGTTTGAGCAGCCGCGTAGTGAGATC
TATATCTATGATCTCGCAGTCTCCGGCGAGCACCGGAGGCAGGGCATTGCCACCGCGCTCATCAATCTCC
TCAAGCATGAGGCCAACGCGCTTGGTGCTTATGTGATCTACGTGCAAGCAGATTACGGTGACGATCCCGC
AGTGGCTCTCTATACAAAGTTGGGCATACGGGAAGAAGTGATGCACTTTGATATCGACCCAAGTACCGCC
ACCTAACAATTCGTTCAAGCCGAGATCGGCTTCCCGGCCGCGGAGTTGTTCGGTAAATTGTCACAACGCC
GCGAATATAGTCTTTACCATGCCCTTGGCCACGCCCCTCTTTAATACGACGGGCAATTTGCACTTCAGAA
AATGAAGAGTTTGCTTTAGCCATAACAAAAGTCCAGTATGCTTTTTCACAGCATAACTGGACTGATTTCA
GTTTACAACTATTCTGTCTAGTTTAAGACTTTATTGTCATAGTTTAGATCTATTTTGTTCAGTTTAAGAC
TTTATTGTCCGCCCACACCCGCTTACGCAGGGCATCCATTTATTACTCAACCGTAACCGATTTTGCCAGG
TTACGCGGCTGGTCTATGCGGTGTGAAATACCGCACAGATGCGTAAGGAGAAAATACCGCATCAGGCGCT
CTTCCGCTTCCTCGCTCACTGACTCGCTGCGCTCGGTCGTTCGGCTGCGGCGAGCGGTATCAGCTCACTC
AAAGGCGGTAATACGGTTATCCACAGAATCAGGGGATAACGCAGGAAAGAACATGTGAGCAAAAGGCCAG
CAAAAGGCCAGGAACCGTAAAAAGGCCGCGTTGCTGGCGTTTTTCCATAGGCTCCGCCCCCCTGACGAGC
ATCACAAAAATCGACGCTCAAGTCAGAGGTGGCGAAACCCGACAGGACTATAAAGATACCAGGCGTTTCC
CCCTGGAAGCTCCCTCGTGCGCTCTCCTGTTCCGACCCTGCCGCTTACCGGATACCTGTCCGCCTTTCTC
CCTTCGGGAAGCGTGGCGCTTTCTCATAGCTCACGCTGTAGGTATCTCAGTTCGGTGTAGGTCGTTCGCT
CCAAGCTGGGCTGTGTGCACGAACCCCCCGTTCAGCCCGACCGCTGCGCCTTATCCGGTAACTATCGTCT
TGAGTCCAACCCGGTAAGACACGACTTATCGCCACTGGCAGCAGCCACTGGTAACAGGATTAGCAGAGCG
AGGTATGTAGGCGGTGCTACAGAGTTCTTGAAGTGGTGGCCTAACTACGGCTACACTAGAAGAATAGTAT
TTGGTATCTGCGCTCTGCTGAAGCCAGTTACCTTCGGAAAAAGAGTTGGTAGCTCTTGATCCGGCAAACA
AACCACCGCTGGTAGCGGTGGTTTTTTTGTTTGCAAGCAGCAGATTACGCGCAGAAAAAAAGGATCTCAA
GAAGATCCTTTGATCTTTTCTACGGGGTCTGACGCTCAGTGGAACGAAAACTCACGTTAAGGGATTTTGG
TCATGAGATTATCAAAAAGGATCTTCACCTAGATCCTTTTAAATTAAAAATGAAGTTTTAAATCAATCTA
AAGTATATATGAGTAAACTTGGTCTGACAGTTACCAATGCTTAATCAGTGAGGCACCTATCTCAGCGATC
TGTCTATTTCGTTCATCCATAGTTGCCTGACTCCCCGTCGTGTAGATAACTACGATACGGGAGGGCTTAC
CATCTGGCCCCAGTGCTGCAATGATACCGCGAGACCCACGCTCACCGGCTCCAGATTTATCAGCAATAAA
CCAGCCAGCCGGAAGGGCCGAGCGCAGAAGTGGTCCTGCAACTTTATCCGCCTCCATCCAGTCTATTAAT
TGTTGCCGGGAAGCTAGAGTAAGTAGTTCGCCAGTTAATAGTTTGCGCAACGTTGTTGCCATTGCTACAG
GCATCGTGGTGTCACGCTCGTCGTTTGGTATGGCTTCATTCAGCTCCGGTTCCCAACGATCAAGGCGAGT
TACATGATCCCCCATGTTGTGCAAAAAAGCGGTTAGCTCCTTCGGTCCTCCGATCGTTGTCAGAAGTAAG
TTGGCCGCAGTGTTATCACTCATGGTTATGGCAGCACTGCATAATTCTCTTACTGTCATGCCATCCGTAA
GATGCTTTTCTGTGACTGGTGAGTACTCAACCAAGTCATTCTGAGAATAGTGTATGCGGCGACCGAGTTG
CTCTTGCCCGGCGTCAATACGGGATAATACCGCGCCACATAGCAGAACTTTAAAAGTGCTCATCATTGGA
AAACGTTCTTCGGGGCGAAAACTCTCAAGGATCTTACCGCTGTTGAGATCCAGTTCGATGTAACCCACTC
GTGCACCCAACTGATCTTCAGCATCTTTTACTTTCACCAGCGTTTCTGGGTGAGCAAAAACAGGAAGGCA
AAATGCCGCAAAAAAGGGAATAAGGGCGACACGGAAATGTTGAATACTCATACTCTTCCTTTTTCAATAT
TATTGAAGCATTTATCAGGGTTATTGTCTCATGAGCGGATACATATTTGAATGTATTTAGAAAAATAAAC
AAATAGGGGTTCCGCGCACATTTCCCCGAAAAGTGCCACCTAAATTGTAAGCGTTAATATTTTGTTAAAA
TTCGCGTTAAATTTTTGTTAAATCAGCTCATTTTTTAACCAATAGGCCGAAATCGGCAAAATCCCTTATA
AATCAAAAGAATAGACCGAGATAGGGT
[37 nt withheld, positions 15593-15629]
AAGAACGTGGACTCCAACGTCAAAGG
[49 nt withheld, positions 15656-15704]
T
[91 nt withheld, positions 15706-15796]
G
[124 nt withheld, positions 15798-15921]
CCCATTCGCCAATCCGTCGGCTTGAACGAATTGTTAGACATTATTTGCCGACTACCTTGGTGATCTCGCC
TTTCACGTAGTGGACAAATTCTTCCAACTGATCTGCGCGCGAGGCCAAGCGATCTTCTTCTTGTCCAAGA
TAAGCCTGTCTAGCTTCAAGTATGACGGGCTGATACTGGGCCGGCAGGCGCTCCATTGCCCAGTCGGCAG
CGACATCCTTCGGCGCGATTTTGCCGGTTACTGCGCTGTACCAAATGCGGGACAACGTAAGCAC
Features (pLannotate 1.2.2; 38 found; start..end, strand, type, name):
    565..621     -  CDS            GmR (fragment): gentamycin acetyltransferase; aacC1; confers resistance to gentamycin
    707..787     +  CDS            int (fragment): INT2_ECOLX - Protein inferred from homology: Swiss-Prot protein existence level 3. Putative integrase believed to be involved in the insertion of antibiotic resistance genes into plasmids and transposons. From Escherichia coli.
   1082..1247    +  mobile_element Tn7L: mini-Tn7 element (left end of the Tn7 transposon) Tn7
   1484..1533    -  CDS            SET1 (fragment): solubility-enhancement tag derived from T7 phage gene 10B
   1562..1696    -  polyA_signal   SV40 poly(A) signal: SV40 polyadenylation signal
   1719..1802    -  CDS            large T antigen (fragment): large T antigen from SV40 (simian virus 40)
   2291..2743    -  CDS            WDR61 (fragment) (sequence withheld): WDR61_HUMAN - Experimental evidence at protein level: Swiss-Prot protein existence level 1. Component of the PAF1 complex (PAF1C) which has multiple functions during transcription by RNA polymerase II and is implicated in regulation of development and maintenance of embryonic stem cell pluripotency. PAF1C associates with RNA polymerase II through interaction with POLR2A CTD non-phosphorylated and 'Ser-2'- and 'Ser- 5'-phosphorylated forms and is involved in transcriptional elongation, acting both independently and synergistically with TCEA1 and in cooperation with the DSIF complex and HTATSF1.
   2786..2877    -  promoter       polyhedrin promoter: polh from Autographa californica; promoter for the baculovirus polyhedrin gene
   2955..3004    -  CDS            SET1 (fragment): solubility-enhancement tag derived from T7 phage gene 10B
   3033..3167    -  polyA_signal   SV40 poly(A) signal: SV40 polyadenylation signal
   3190..3273    -  CDS            large T antigen (fragment): large T antigen from SV40 (simian virus 40)
   3300..4892    -  CDS            PAF1 (sequence withheld): PAF1_HUMAN - Also known as PD2. Experimental evidence at protein level: Swiss-Prot protein existence level 1. Component of the PAF1 complex (PAF1C) which has multiple functions during transcription by RNA polymerase II and is implicated in regulation of development and maintenance of embryonic stem cell pluripotency. PAF1C associates with RNA polymerase II through interaction with POLR2A CTD non-phosphorylated and 'Ser-2'- and 'Ser- 5'-phosphorylated forms and is involved in transcriptional elongation, acting both independently and synergistically with TCEA1 and in cooperation with the DSIF co
   4935..5026    -  promoter       polyhedrin promoter: polh from Autographa californica; promoter for the baculovirus polyhedrin gene
   5104..5153    -  CDS            SET1 (fragment): solubility-enhancement tag derived from T7 phage gene 10B
   5182..5316    -  polyA_signal   SV40 poly(A) signal: SV40 polyadenylation signal
   5339..5422    -  CDS            large T antigen (fragment): large T antigen from SV40 (simian virus 40)
   5515..7446    -  CDS            LEO1 (sequence withheld): LEO1_HUMAN - Also known as RDL. Experimental evidence at protein level: Swiss-Prot protein existence level 1. Component of the PAF1 complex (PAF1C) which has multiple functions during transcription by RNA polymerase II and is implicated in regulation of development and maintenance of embryonic stem cell pluripotency. PAF1C associates with RNA polymerase II through interaction with POLR2A CTD non-phosphorylated and 'Ser-2'- and 'Ser- 5'-phosphorylated forms and is involved in transcriptional elongation, acting both independently and synergistically with TCEA1 and in cooperation with the DSIF co
   7489..7580    -  promoter       polyhedrin promoter: polh from Autographa californica; promoter for the baculovirus polyhedrin gene
   7658..7707    -  CDS            SET1 (fragment): solubility-enhancement tag derived from T7 phage gene 10B
   7736..7870    -  polyA_signal   SV40 poly(A) signal: SV40 polyadenylation signal
   7893..7976    -  CDS            large T antigen (fragment): large T antigen from SV40 (simian virus 40)
   8003..8026    -  CDS            Strep-Tag II: peptide that binds Strep-Tactin®, an engineered form of streptavidin
   8027..8050    -  CDS            HRV 3C site: recognition and cleavage site for human rhinovirus 3C and PreScission proteases
   8057..11575   -  CDS            CTR9 (sequence withheld): CTR9_HUMAN - Also known as KIAA0155, SH2BP1. Experimental evidence at protein level: Swiss-Prot protein existence level 1. Component of the PAF1 complex (PAF1C) which has multiple functions during transcription by RNA polymerase II and is implicated in regulation of development and maintenance of embryonic stem cell pluripotency. PAF1C associates with RNA polymerase II through interaction with POLR2A CTD non-phosphorylated and 'Ser-2'- and 'Ser- 5'-phosphorylated forms and is involved in transcriptional elongation, acting both independently and synergistically with TCEA1 and in cooperation wit
  11618..11709   -  promoter       polyhedrin promoter: polh from Autographa californica; promoter for the baculovirus polyhedrin gene
  11804..11852   -  polyA_signal   HSV TK poly(A) signal: herpes simplex virus thymidine kinase polyadenylation signal (Cole and Stacy, 1985)
  11942..11975   -  protein_bind   loxP: Cre-mediated recombination occurs in the 8-bp core sequence (GCATACAT). Cre recombinase
  12004..12031   +  rep_origin     R6K γ ori (fragment): γ replication origin from E. coli plasmid R6K; requires the R6K initiator protein pi for replication
  12031..12393   +  CDS            YPR2_ECOLX (fragment): Protein predicted: Swiss-Prot protein existence level 4. From Escherichia coli.
  12371..12399   +  promoter       Pc promoter: intI1 (promoter lies within the coding sequence); class 1 integron promoter
  12588..13121   +  CDS            GmR: gentamycin acetyltransferase; aacC1; confers resistance to gentamycin
  13188..13412   +  mobile_element Tn7R: mini-Tn7 element (right end of the Tn7 transposon) Tn7
  13480..13531   +  misc_feature   bom (fragment): basis of mobility region from pBR322
  13717..14305   -  rep_origin     ori: high-copy-number ColE1/pMB1/pBR322/pUC origin of replication
  14476..15336   -  CDS            AmpR: β-lactamase; bla; confers resistance to ampicillin, carbenicillin, and related antibiotics
  15337..15441   -  promoter       AmpR promoter: bla
  15467..15921   -  rep_origin     f1 ori (sequence partly withheld): f1 bacteriophage origin of replication; arrow indicates direction of (+) strand synthesis
  15962..558     -  CDS            SmR (across the origin): aminoglycoside adenylyltransferase (Murphy, 1985); aadA; confers resistance to spectinomycin and streptomycin
