[The description below was written by a language model from this plasmid's Addgene catalogue record and pLannotate feature annotations shown in this document.]
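Description:
pBIG1a-PAF1CdeltaCDC73 is a multigene insect-cell expression plasmid built on the pBIG1a backbone, designed to co-produce four human subunits of the PAF1 transcription elongation complex (PAF1C) while omitting CDC73, as the name indicates. It is maintained in E. coli as a high-copy plasmid through a ColE1/pUC-type origin with ampicillin selection. The annotated sequence (about 16.2 kb) also shows an f1 origin, a spectinomycin/streptomycin resistance gene in the backbone, and a fragment of an R6K γ origin. A gentamicin resistance gene lies between the Tn7L and Tn7R ends together with the expression cassettes. This arrangement allows the whole payload to be moved by Tn7 transposition into a baculovirus bacmid, from which recombinant virus can be generated. A loxP site is also present near the cassette array.

The payload consists of four tandem cassettes in the same orientation, each driven by its own baculovirus polyhedrin promoter (a very late, strong promoter) and terminated by an SV40 polyadenylation signal. They encode CTR9, LEO1, PAF1 and WDR61 (SKIC8). CTR9 carries a C-terminal Strep-tag II preceded by an HRV 3C protease site, so the assembled complex can be captured on Strep-Tactin through this one subunit and the tag then removed by cleavage. The other subunits have no recorded tags. WDR61 is annotated only as a partial match in the feature table, which may reflect the annotation tool rather than a truncation; the record does not clarify this. The inserts were assembled by Gibson cloning. The stated purpose is protein expression in insect cells, and the associated work concerns PAF1C-mediated activation of CDK12/13 kinase activity, for which a CDC73-lacking complex would serve as a subunit-deletion variant.
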