Addgene plasmid #231746: pBIG1a-PAF1CdeltaCDC73
Purpose: Protein expression in insect cells
Depositing lab: Jesper Svejstrup. Depositing organization: University of Copenhagen. Publication: PAF1C-mediated activation of CDK12/13 kinase activity is critical for CTD phosphorylation and transcript elongation. Lopez Martinez D, Todorovski I, Noe Gonzalez M, Rusimbi C, Blears D, Khallou N, Han Z, Dirac-Svejstrup AB, Svejstrup JQ. Mol Cell. 2025 May 15;85(10):1952-1967.e8. doi: 10.1016/j.molcel.2025.04.012. Epub 2025 May 1. PubMed 40315851.
Backbone
  Vector backbone: pBIG1a
  Vector type: Insect Expression
Growth in bacteria
  Bacterial resistance: Ampicillin, 100 μg/mL
  Growth temperature: 37°C
  Growth strain: DH5alpha
  Copy number: High Copy
Gene/Insert 1
  Gene/Insert name: CTR9
  Species: H. sapiens (human)
  Entrez Gene: CTR9 (a.k.a. SH2BP1, TSBP, p150, p150TSP)
  Tag / fusion protein: 3C-Strep(II) (C terminal on insert)
  Cloning method: Gibson Cloning
Gene/Insert 2
  Gene/Insert name: PAF1
  Species: H. sapiens (human)
  Entrez Gene: PAF1 (a.k.a. F23149_1, PD2)
Gene/Insert 3
  Gene/Insert name: LEO1
  Species: H. sapiens (human)
  Entrez Gene: LEO1 (a.k.a. RDL)
Gene/Insert 4
  Gene/Insert name: WDR61
  Species: H. sapiens (human)
  Entrez Gene: SKIC8 (a.k.a. REC14, SKI8, WDR61)
Terms and licenses: Academic/Nonprofit Terms; Industry Terms: Not Available to Industry
Depositor comments: Please visit https://doi.org/10.1101/2024.10.14.618141 for bioRxiv preprint.
How to cite: pBIG1a-PAF1CdeltaCDC73 was a gift from Jesper Svejstrup (Addgene plasmid # 231746 ; http://n2t.net/addgene:231746 ; RRID:Addgene_231746)
